Addgene plasmid #103873: pUDP013
Purpose: Broad-host-range Cas9/gRNA co-expression plasmid with gRNA targetting ADE2 from Ogataea (para)polymorpha
Depositing lab: Jean-Marc Daran. Depositing organization: Delft University of Technology. Publication: Genome editing in Kluyveromyces and Ogataea yeasts using a broad-host-range Cas9/gRNA co-expression plasmid. Juergens H, Varela JA, Gorter de Vries AR, Perli T, Gast VJM, Gyurchev NY, Rajkumar AS, Mans R, Pronk JT, Morrissey JP, Daran JG. FEMS Yeast Res. 2018 May 1;18(3). pii: 4847887. doi: 10.1093/femsyr/foy012. PubMed 29438517.
Backbone
  Vector backbone: pUDP002
  Backbone manufacturer: Juergens H et al. Genome editing in Kluyveromyces and Ogataea yeasts using a broad-host-range Cas9/gRNA expression plasmid
  Backbone size w/o insert (bp): 10046
  Total vector size (bp): 10237
  Vector type: Yeast Expression, CRISPR
  Selectable markers: Hygromycin
Growth in bacteria
  Bacterial resistance: Ampicillin, 100 μg/mL
  Growth temperature: 37°C
  Growth strain: DH5alpha
  Copy number: High Copy
Gene/Insert
  Gene/Insert name: HH-gRNA-HDV targetting ADE2 in Ogataea (para)polymorpha
  gRNA/shRNA sequence: CAAATTCCAGCTGATGAGTCCGTGAGGACGAAACGAGTAAGCTCGTCCTGGAATTGATCT GCTTGGCGTTTTAGAGCTAGAAATAGCAAGTTAAAATAAGGCTAGTCCGTTATCAACTTG AAAAAGTGGCACCGAGTCGGTGCTTTTGGCCGGCATGGTCCCAGCCTCCTCGCTGGCGCC GGCTGGGCAACATGCTTCGGCATGGCGAATGGGAC
  Species: Ogataea (para)polymorpha
  GenBank ID: XM_014078618
  Promoter: ScTDH3
  Cloning method: Restriction Enzyme; 5′ cloning site BsaI (destroyed during cloning); 3′ cloning site BsaI (destroyed during cloning)
  Sequencing primers: 5′ GAACAGGGGCACAAACAGGC; 3′ CTAAGAACTATGCGAGGACACGC
Resource information
  A portion of this plasmid was derived from a plasmid made by: A patent describing use of the panARSOPT sequence used in pUDP series is pending (Pan-yeast autonomously replicating sequence WO 2014131056 A1). The legal status of Cas9 application is not yet sorted out The Spcas9D147Y P411T gene presents on pUDP013 is derived from pCT (Plasmid #60620) obtained from Addgene under Material TransferAgreement Instructions (Order 211742-our reference TNW15.216)
Terms and licenses: Academic/Nonprofit Terms; Industry Terms: Not Available to Industry
How to cite: pUDP013 was a gift from Jean-Marc Daran (Addgene plasmid # 103873 ; http://n2t.net/addgene:103873 ; RRID:Addgene_103873)
