[The description below was written by a language model from this plasmid's Addgene catalogue record and pLannotate feature annotations shown in this document.]
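Description:
pUDP013 is a 10.2 kb broad-host-range yeast CRISPR plasmid that co-expresses Cas9 and a single guide RNA directed against the ADE2 gene of Ogataea (para)polymorpha. It is built on the pUDP002 backbone, into which the guide cassette was inserted through BsaI sites that were destroyed during cloning. In E. coli it is maintained at high copy from a ColE1/pUC-type origin with ampicillin selection (AmpR under its bla promoter). In yeast, transformants are selected with hygromycin through the hphMX6 marker. The record notes that the pUDP series carries the panARSOPT pan-yeast autonomously replicating sequence, which would account for replication across different yeast species, although this element is not annotated in either feature table.

The nuclease is Streptococcus pyogenes Cas9, described in the record as the D147Y P411T variant, flanked at both ends by SV40 nuclear localization signals. The promoter and terminator driving it are not identified in the annotations. The guide is expressed from the RNA polymerase II promoter of S. cerevisiae TDH3 (ScTDH3/GAP) and terminated by a CYC1 terminator. Because a Pol II transcript would carry a cap and poly(A) tail, the spacer and gRNA scaffold are flanked by a 5′ hammerhead ribozyme and a 3′ hepatitis delta virus ribozyme. These cleave themselves away to release a guide with precise ends, avoiding the need for species-specific Pol III promoters. The HDV element is named in the insert description but not detected by the annotation.

The plasmid is intended for Cas9-mediated genome editing in Ogataea yeasts, here by cutting ADE2. The two feature tables (repository-sequenced and depositor sequences) show the same features, offset by 40 nt.
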