Features (pLannotate 1.2.2; 11 found; start..end, strand, type, name):
     61..1638    +  gene           hphMX6: yeast selectable marker conferring hygromycin resistance
   2043..2062    +  CDS            SV40 NLS (fragment): nuclear localization signal of SV40 (simian virus 40) large T antigen
   2064..6164    +  CDS            Cas9: Cas9 (Csn1) endonuclease from the Streptococcus pyogenes Type II CRISPR/Cas system generates RNA-guided double strand breaks in DNA
   6168..6187    +  CDS            SV40 NLS (fragment): nuclear localization signal of SV40 (simian virus 40) large T antigen
   7107..7773    +  promoter       GAP promoter: S. cerevisiae TDH3; promoter for glyceraldehyde-3-phosphate dehydrogenase
   7780..7803    +  misc_RNA       sTRSV HHRz (fragment): hammerhead ribozyme from the tobacco ringspot virus satellite RNA (Khvorova et al., 2003)
   7837..7912    +  misc_RNA       gRNA scaffold: guide RNA scaffold for the Streptococcus pyogenes CRISPR/Cas9 system
   8010..8237    +  terminator     CYC1 terminator (fragment): S. cerevisiae CYC1; transcription terminator for CYC1
   8478..9338    -  CDS            AmpR: β-lactamase; bla; confers resistance to ampicillin, carbenicillin, and related antibiotics
   9339..9443    -  promoter       AmpR promoter: bla
   9546..10134   +  rep_origin     ori: high-copy-number ColE1/pMB1/pBR322/pUC origin of replication
>Addgene plasmid #103873 | pUDP013 | depositor full sequence | sequence record 196864 | pUDP013
ACTATATGTGAAGGCATGGCTATGGCACGGCAGACATTCCGCCAGATCATCAATAGGCACGACATGGAGG
CCCAGAATACCCTCCTTGACAGTCTTGACGTGCGCAGCTCAGGGGCATGATGTGACTGTCGCCCGTACAT
TTAGCCCATACATCCCCATGTATAATCATTTGCATCCATACATTTTGATGGCCGCACGGCGCGAAGCAAA
AATTACGGCTCCTCGCTGCAGACCTGCGAGCAGGGAAACGCTCCCCTCACAGACGCGTTGAATTGTCCCC
ACGCCGCGCCCCTGTAGAGAAATATAAAAGGTTAGGATTTGCCACTGAGGTTCTTCTTTCATATACTTCC
TTTTAAAATCTTGCTAGGATACAGTTCTCACATCACATCCGAACATAAACAAGGATCCATGGGTAAAAAG
CCTGAACTCACCGCGACGTCTGTCGAGAAGTTTCTGATCGAAAAGTTCGACAGCGTGTCCGACCTGATGC
AGCTCTCGGAGGGCGAAGAATCTCGTGCTTTCAGCTTCGATGTAGGAGGGCGTGGATATGTCCTGCGGGT
AAATAGCTGCGCCGATGGTTTCTACAAAGATCGTTATGTTTATCGGCACTTTGCATCGGCCGCGCTCCCG
ATTCCGGAAGTGCTTGACATTGGGGAATTTAGCGAGAGCCTGACCTATTGCATCTCCCGCCGTGCACAGG
GTGTCACGTTGCAAGACCTGCCTGAAACCGAACTGCCCGCTGTTCTGCAACCGGTCGCGGAGGCCATGGA
TGCGATCGCTGCGGCCGATCTTAGCCAGACGAGCGGGTTCGGCCCATTCGGACCGCAAGGAATCGGTCAA
TACACTACATGGCGTGATTTCATATGCGCGATTGCTGATCCCCATGTGTATCACTGGCAAACTGTGATGG
ACGACACCGTCAGTGCGTCCGTCGCGCAGGCTCTCGATGAGCTGATGCTTTGGGCCGAGGACTGCCCCGA
AGTCCGGCACCTCGTGCACGCGGATTTCGGCTCCAACAATGTCCTGACGGACAATGGCCGCATAACAGCG
GTCATTGACTGGAGCGAGGCGATGTTCGGGGATTCCCAATACGAGGTCGCCAACATCTTCTTCTGGAGGC
CGTGGTTGGCTTGTATGGAGCAGCAGACGCGCTACTTCGAGCGGAGGCATCCGGAGCTTGCAGGATCGCC
GCGGCTCCGGGCGTATATGCTCCGCATTGGTCTTGACCAACTCTATCAGAGCTTGGTTGACGGCAATTTC
GATGATGCAGCTTGGGCGCAGGGTCGATGCGACGCAATCGTCCGATCCGGAGCCGGGACTGTCGGGCGTA
CACAAATCGCCCGCAGAAGCGCGGCCGTCTGGACCGATGGCTGTGTAGAAGTACTCGCCGATAGTGGAAA
CCGACGCCCCAGCACTCGTCCGAGGGCAAAGGAATAACTCGAGGACAATAAAAAGATTCTTGTTTTCAAG
AACTTGTCATTTGTATAGTTTTTTTATATTGTAGTTGTTCTATTTTAATCAAATGTTAGCGTGATTTATA
TTTTTTTTCGCCTCGACATCATCTGCCCAGATGCGAAGTTAAGTGCGCAGAAAGTAATATCATGCGTCAA
TCGTATGTGAATGCTGGTCGCTATACTGGAGCTCTCGAGAACCCTCACCTTTCGAGAGGACGATGCCCGT
GTCTAAATGATTCGACCAGCCTAAGAATGTTCAACAATCTATAATCAGTCCATAGTCAACAAGAGCCCTC
AAAGTTGATATCGTTTAGTGATCTCCCTCGAGATGAGCGGAGGATGGTTGCTTTTTGGGGAGCCCTAAGT
GGTACGTGCGGCGAGCGGGATGTTTCCCCATTAGGCAAAGGACGACCGGGTAACCCCTCGAGAAAAAAAA
TTTTTCGCCGCTAATCTGGTGTTATATAAAGCTCCCCCTGCTCCTGGAATTTTTTTCCTTGTCAACTCAC
ACCGGAAATCAAGGCATTTCATTCTGAGTAGTTCTTAAAAACATAATCAACAATGGATTATAAAGATGAC
GATGACAAACCTCCAAAAAAGAAGAGAAAGGTCGATAAGAAATACTCAATAGGCTTAGATATCGGCACAA
ATAGCGTCGGATGGGCGGTGATCACTGATGAATATAAGGTTCCGTCTAAAAAGTTCAAGGTTCTGGGAAA
TACAGACCGCCACAGTATCAAAAAAAATCTTATAGGGGCTCTTTTATTTGACAGTGGAGAGACAGCGGAA
GCGACTCGTCTCAAACGGACAGCTCGTAGAAGGTATACACGTCGGAAGAATCGTATTTGTTATCTACAGG
AGATTTTTTCAAATGAGATGGCGAAAGTAGATGATAGTTTCTTTCATCGACTTGAAGAGTCTTTTTTGGT
GGAAGAAGACAAGAAGCATGAACGTCATCCTATTTTTGGAAATATAGTAGATGAAGTTGCTTATCATGAG
AAATATCCAACTATCTATCATCTGCGAAAAAAATTGGTAGATTCTACTTATAAAGCGGATTTGCGCTTAA
TCTATTTGGCCTTAGCGCATATGATTAAGTTTCGTGGTCATTTTTTGATTGAGGGAGATTTAAATCCTGA
TAATAGTGATGTGGACAAACTATTTATCCAGTTGGTACAAACCTACAATCAATTATTTGAAGAAAACCCT
ATTAACGCAAGTGGAGTAGATGCTAAAGCGATTCTTTCTGCACGATTGAGTAAATCAAGACGATTAGAAA
ATCTCATTGCTCAGCTCCCCGGTGAGAAGAAAAATGGCTTATTTGGGAATCTCATTGCTTTGTCATTGGG
TTTGACCCCTAATTTTAAATCAAATTTTGATTTGGCAGAAGATGCTAAATTACAGCTTTCAAAAGATACT
TACGATGATGATTTAGATAATTTATTGGCGCAAATTGGAGATCAATATGCTGATTTGTTTTTGGCAGCTA
AGAATTTATCAGATGCTATTTTACTTTCAGATATCCTAAGAGTAAATACTGAAATAACTAAGGCTCCCCT
ATCAGCTTCAATGATTAAACGCTACGATGAACATCATCAAGACTTGACTCTTTTAAAAGCTTTAGTTCGA
CAACAACTTCCAGAAAAGTATAAAGAAATCTTTTTTGATCAATCAAAAAACGGATATGCAGGTTATATTG
ATGGGGGAGCTAGCCAAGAAGAATTTTATAAATTTATCAAACCAATTTTAGAAAAAATGGATGGTACTGA
GGAATTATTGGTGAAACTAAATCGTGAAGATTTGCTGCGCAAGCAACGGACCTTTGACAACGGCTCTATT
ACCCATCAAATTCACTTGGGTGAGCTGCATGCTATTTTGAGAAGACAAGAAGACTTTTATCCATTTTTAA
AAGACAATCGTGAGAAGATTGAAAAAATCTTGACTTTTCGAATTCCTTATTATGTTGGTCCATTGGCGCG
TGGCAATAGTCGTTTTGCATGGATGACTCGGAAGTCTGAAGAAACAATTACCCCATGGAATTTTGAAGAA
GTTGTCGATAAAGGTGCTTCAGCTCAATCATTTATTGAACGCATGACAAACTTTGATAAAAATCTTCCAA
ATGAAAAAGTACTACCAAAACATAGTTTGCTTTATGAGTATTTTACGGTTTATAACGAATTGACAAAGGT
CAAATATGTTACTGAAGGAATGCGAAAACCAGCATTTCTTTCAGGTGAACAGAAGAAAGCCATTGTTGAT
TTACTCTTCAAAACAAATCGAAAAGTAACCGTTAAGCAATTAAAAGAAGATTATTTCAAAAAAATAGAAT
GTTTTGATAGTGTTGAAATTTCAGGAGTTGAAGATAGATTTAATGCTTCATTAGGTACCTACCATGATTT
GCTAAAAATTATTAAAGATAAAGATTTTTTGGATAATGAAGAAAATGAAGATATCTTAGAGGATATTGTT
TTAACATTGACCTTATTTGAAGATAGGGAGATGATTGAGGAAAGACTTAAAACATATGCTCACCTCTTTG
ATGATAAGGTGATGAAACAGCTTAAACGTCGCCGTTATACTGGTTGGGGACGTTTGTCTCGAAAATTGAT
TAATGGTATTAGGGATAAGCAATCTGGCAAAACAATATTAGATTTTTTGAAATCAGATGGTTTTGCCAAT
CGCAATTTTATGCAGCTGATCCATGATGATAGTTTGACATTTAAAGAAGACATTCAAAAAGCACAAGTGT
CTGGACAAGGCGATAGTTTACATGAACATATTGCAAATTTAGCTGGTAGCCCTGCTATTAAAAAAGGTAT
TTTACAGACTGTAAAAGTTGTTGATGAATTGGTCAAAGTAATGGGGCGGCATAAGCCAGAAAATATCGTT
ATTGAAATGGCACGTGAAAATCAGACAACTCAAAAGGGCCAGAAAAATTCGCGAGAGCGTATGAAACGAA
TCGAAGAAGGTATCAAAGAATTAGGAAGTCAGATTCTTAAAGAGCATCCTGTTGAAAATACTCAATTGCA
AAATGAAAAGCTCTATCTCTATTATCTCCAAAATGGAAGAGACATGTATGTGGACCAAGAATTAGATATT
AATCGTTTAAGTGATTATGATGTCGATCACATTGTTCCACAAAGTTTCCTTAAAGACGATTCAATAGACA
ATAAGGTCTTAACGCGTTCTGATAAAAATCGTGGTAAATCGGATAACGTTCCAAGTGAAGAAGTAGTCAA
AAAGATGAAAAACTATTGGAGACAACTTCTAAACGCCAAGTTAATCACTCAACGTAAGTTTGATAATTTA
ACGAAAGCTGAACGTGGAGGTTTGAGTGAACTTGATAAAGCTGGTTTTATCAAACGCCAATTGGTTGAAA
CTCGCCAAATCACTAAGCATGTGGCACAAATTTTGGATAGTCGCATGAATACTAAATACGATGAAAATGA
TAAACTTATTCGAGAGGTTAAAGTGATTACCTTAAAATCTAAATTAGTTTCTGACTTCCGAAAAGATTTC
CAATTCTATAAAGTACGTGAGATTAACAATTACCATCATGCCCATGATGCGTATCTAAATGCCGTCGTTG
GAACTGCTTTGATTAAGAAATATCCAAAACTTGAATCGGAGTTTGTCTATGGTGATTATAAAGTTTATGA
TGTTCGTAAAATGATTGCTAAGTCTGAGCAAGAAATAGGCAAAGCAACCGCAAAATATTTCTTTTACTCT
AATATCATGAACTTCTTCAAAACAGAAATTACACTTGCAAATGGAGAGATTCGCAAACGCCCTCTAATCG
AAACTAATGGGGAAACTGGAGAAATTGTCTGGGATAAAGGGCGAGATTTTGCCACAGTGCGCAAAGTATT
GTCCATGCCCCAAGTCAATATTGTCAAGAAAACAGAAGTACAGACAGGCGGATTCTCCAAGGAGTCAATT
TTACCAAAAAGAAATTCGGACAAGCTTATTGCTCGTAAAAAAGACTGGGATCCAAAAAAATATGGTGGTT
TTGATAGTCCAACGGTAGCTTATTCAGTCCTAGTGGTTGCTAAGGTGGAAAAAGGGAAATCGAAGAAGTT
AAAATCCGTTAAAGAGTTACTAGGGATCACAATTATGGAAAGAAGTTCCTTTGAAAAAAATCCGATTGAC
TTTTTAGAAGCTAAAGGATATAAGGAAGTTAAAAAAGACTTAATCATTAAACTACCTAAATATAGTCTTT
TTGAGTTAGAAAACGGTCGTAAACGGATGCTGGCTAGTGCCGGAGAATTACAAAAAGGAAATGAGCTGGC
TCTGCCAAGCAAATATGTGAATTTTTTATATTTAGCTAGTCATTATGAAAAGTTGAAGGGTAGTCCAGAA
GATAACGAACAAAAACAATTGTTTGTGGAGCAGCATAAGCATTATTTAGATGAGATTATTGAGCAAATCA
GTGAATTTTCTAAGCGTGTTATTTTAGCAGATGCCAATTTAGATAAAGTTCTTAGTGCATATAACAAACA
TAGAGACAAACCAATACGTGAACAAGCAGAAAATATTATTCATTTATTTACGTTGACGAATCTTGGAGCT
CCCGCTGCTTTTAAATATTTTGATACAACAATTGATCGTAAACGATATACGTCTACAAAAGAAGTTTTAG
ATGCCACTCTTATCCATCAATCCATCACTGGTCTTTATGAAACACGCATTGATTTGAGTCAGCTAGGAGG
TGACCCTCCAAAAAAGAAGAGAAAGGTCTGAGCGGTTTTGTATAACTAAATAATATTGGAAACTAAATAC
GAATACCCAAATTTTTTATCTAAATTTTGCCGAAAGATTAAAATCTGCAGAGATATCCGAAACAGGTAAA
TGGATGTTTCAATCCCTGTAGTCAGTCAGGAACCCATATTATATTACAGTATTAGTCGCCGCTTAGGCAC
GCCTTTAATTAGCAAAATCAAACCTTAAGTGCATATGCCGTATAAGGGAAACTCAAAGAACTGGCATCGC
AAAAATGAAAACATACGTTGAAACTACGGCAAAGGATTGGTCAGATCGCTTCATACAGGGAAAGTTCGGC
ATCAACATCTTTGGATAATATCAGAATGAGAAAGAACAGATACGCAGTACGTTTTTTGGTGAGCTCTTTG
CACTTCTTTAGTTCTTTCCATCAATATCAGTTTTTTAAACTTTTAGGACTAAAAGTGATGTTTAACTTCA
AAATGTTTAAAATTTTGTTCTTCCCGACGTTCATTAAGAATACTAATACACTTTAATAATTATTTTAATA
TTTTGTTCTAAATAATGACTTTTAATTAAAAAAGATAAAATATAAAAACATCATAATAACTCACCAGAGG
TTAAGAACAAAAAAACAAATTAGATATCTGCTAATCCAATATAGTTAAATCAATCTTTCCTTGGTATAAT
GGGTATATTACATATATTTCAAGGACCGACACTCCTACCAAATATCTAAAATTTACCATATTAACATAAC
ATGTATATAAACGTCAAATCATAATCAGCACTAACGTCTCACGGATCGTATATGCCGTAGCGACAATCTA
AGAACTATGCGAGGACACGCTAGGGCCAAGGCAAAAAGATTCCTTGATTACGTAAGGGAGTTAGAATCAT
TTTGAATAAAAAACACGCTTTTTCAGTTCGAGTTTATCATTATCAATACTGCCATTTCAAAGAATACGTA
AATAATTAATAGTAGTGATTTTCCTAACTTTATTTAGTCAAAAAATTAGCCTTTTAATTCTGCTGTAACC
CGTACATGCCCAAAATAGGGGGCGGGTTACACAGAATATATAACATCGTAGGTGTCTGGGTGAACAGTTT
ATTCCTGGCATCCACTAAATATAATGGAGCCCGCTTTTTAAGCTGGCATCCAGAAAAAAAAAGAATCCCA
GCACCAAAATATTGTTTTCTTCACCAACCATCAGTTCATAGGTCCATTCTCTTAGCGCAACTACAGAGAA
CAGGGGCACAAACAGGCAAAAAACGGGCACAACCTCAATGGAGTGATGCAACCTGCCTGGAGTAAATGAT
GACACAAGGCAATTGACCCACGCATGTATCTATCTCATTTTCTTACACCTTCTATTACCTTCTGCTCTCT
CTGATTTGGAAAAAGCTGAAAAAAAAGGTTGAAACCAGTTCCCTGAAATTATTCCCCTACTTGACTAATA
AGTATATAAAGACGGTAGGTATTGATTGTAATTCTGTAAATCTATTTCTTAAACTTCTTAAATTCTACTT
TTATAGTTAGTCTTTTTTTTAGTTTTAAAACACCAAGAACTTAGTTTCGAATAAACACACATAAACAAAC
AAATTCCAGCTGATGAGTCCGTGAGGACGAAACGAGTAAGCTCGTCCTGGAATTGATCTGCTTGGCGTTT
TAGAGCTAGAAATAGCAAGTTAAAATAAGGCTAGTCCGTTATCAACTTGAAAAAGTGGCACCGAGTCGGT
GCTTTTGGCCGGCATGGTCCCAGCCTCCTCGCTGGCGCCGGCTGGGCAACATGCTTCGGCATGGCGAATG
GGACACAGGCCCCTTTTCCTTTGTCGATATCATGTAATTAGTTATGTCACGCTTACATTCACGCCCTCCC
CCCACATCCGCTCTAACCGAAAAGGAAGGAGTTAGACAACCTGAAGTCTAGGTCCCTATTTATTTTTTTA
TAGTTATGTTAGTATTAAGAACGTTATTTATATTTCAAATTTTTCTTTTTTTTCTGTACAAACGCGTGTA
CGCATGTAACATTATACTGAAAACCTTGCTTGAGAAGGTTTTGGGACAAGCTTACGTCTCACGGATCGTA
TATGCCGTAGCGACAATCTAAGAACTATGCGAGGACACGCTAGCAGCTGTATTCACGTAGACGGATAGGT
ATAGCCAGACATCAGCAGCATACTTCGGGAACCGTAGGCCACCGAGCGGCCGCGATTATCAAAAAGGATC
TTCACCTAGATCCTTTTAAATTAAAAATGAAGTTTTAAATCAATCTAAAGTATATATGAGTAAACTTGGT
CTGACAGTTACCAATGCTTAATCAGTGAGGCACCTATCTCAGCGATCTGTCTATTTCGTTCATCCATAGT
TGCCTGACTCCCCGTCGTGTAGATAACTACGATACGGGAGGGCTTACCATCTGGCCCCAGTGCTGCAATG
ATACCGCGGGACCCACGCTCACCGGCTCCAGATTTATCAGCAATAAACCAGCCAGCCGGAAGGGCCGAGC
GCAGAAGTGGTCCTGCAACTTTATCCGCCTCCATCCAGTCTATTAATTGTTGCCGGGAAGCTAGAGTAAG
TAGTTCGCCAGTTAATAGTTTGCGCAACGTTGTTGCCATTGCTACAGGCATCGTGGTGTCACGCTCGTCG
TTTGGTATGGCTTCATTCAGCTCCGGTTCCCAACGATCAAGGCGAGTTACATGATCCCCCATGTTGTGCA
AAAAAGCGGTTAGCTCCTTCGGTCCTCCGATCGTTGTCAGAAGTAAGTTGGCCGCAGTGTTATCACTCAT
GGTTATGGCAGCACTGCATAATTCTCTTACTGTCATGCCATCCGTAAGATGCTTTTCTGTGACTGGTGAG
TACTCAACCAAGTCATTCTGAGAATAGTGTATGCGGCGACCGAGTTGCTCTTGCCCGGCGTCAATACGGG
ATAATACCGCGCCACATAGCAGAACTTTAAAAGTGCTCATCATTGGAAAACGTTCTTCGGGGCGAAAACT
CTCAAGGATCTTACCGCTGTTGAGATCCAGTTCGATGTAACCCACTCGTGCACCCAACTGATCTTCAGCA
TCTTTTACTTTCACCAGCGTTTCTGGGTGAGCAAAAACAGGAAGGCAAAATGCCGCAAAAAAGGGAATAA
GGGCGACACGGAAATGTTGAATACTCATACTCTTCCTTTTTCAATATTATTGAAGCATTTATCAGGGTTA
TTGTCTCATGAGCGGATACATATTTGAATGTATTTAGAAAAATAAACAAATAGGGGTTCCGCGCACATTT
CCCCGAAAAGTGCCACCTGTCATGACCAAAATCCCTTAACGTGAGTTTTCGTTCCACTGAGCGTCAGACC
CCGTAGAAAAGATCAAAGGATCTTCTTGAGATCCTTTTTTTCTGCGCGTAATCTGCTGCTTGCAAACAAA
AAAACCACCGCTACCAGCGGTGGTTTGTTTGCCGGATCAAGAGCTACCAACTCTTTTTCCGAAGGTAACT
GGCTTCAGCAGAGCGCAGATACCAAATACTGTTCTTCTAGTGTAGCCGTAGTTAGGCCACCACTTCAAGA
ACTCTGTAGCACCGCCTACATACCTCGCTCTGCTAATCCTGTTACCAGTGGCTGCTGCCAGTGGCGATAA
GTCGTGTCTTACCGGGTTGGACTCAAGACGATAGTTACCGGATAAGGCGCAGCGGTCGGGCTGAACGGGG
GGTTCGTGCACACAGCCCAGCTTGGAGCGAACGACCTACACCGAACTGAGATACCTACAGCGTGAGCTAT
GAGAAAGCGCCACGCTTCCCGAAGGGAGAAAGGCGGACAGGTATCCGGTAAGCGGCAGGGTCGGAACAGG
AGAGCGCACGAGGGAGCTTCCAGGGGGAAACGCCTGGTATCTTTATAGTCCTGTCGGGTTTCGCCACCTC
TGACTTGAGCGTCGATTTTTGTGATGCTCGTCAGGGGGGCGGAGCCTATGGAAAAACGCCAGCAACGCGG
CCTTTTTACGGTTCCTGGCCTTTTGCTGGCCTTTTGCTCACATGTTCTTTCCTGCGTTATCCCCTGATTC
TGTGGATAACCGTGCGG
