Features (pLannotate 1.2.2; 11 found; start..end, strand, type, name):
    101..1678    +  gene           hphMX6: yeast selectable marker conferring hygromycin resistance
   2083..2102    +  CDS            SV40 NLS (fragment): nuclear localization signal of SV40 (simian virus 40) large T antigen
   2104..6204    +  CDS            Cas9: Cas9 (Csn1) endonuclease from the Streptococcus pyogenes Type II CRISPR/Cas system generates RNA-guided double strand breaks in DNA
   6208..6227    +  CDS            SV40 NLS (fragment): nuclear localization signal of SV40 (simian virus 40) large T antigen
   7147..7813    +  promoter       GAP promoter: S. cerevisiae TDH3; promoter for glyceraldehyde-3-phosphate dehydrogenase
   7820..7843    +  misc_RNA       sTRSV HHRz (fragment): hammerhead ribozyme from the tobacco ringspot virus satellite RNA (Khvorova et al., 2003)
   7877..7952    +  misc_RNA       gRNA scaffold: guide RNA scaffold for the Streptococcus pyogenes CRISPR/Cas9 system
   8050..8277    +  terminator     CYC1 terminator (fragment): S. cerevisiae CYC1; transcription terminator for CYC1
   8518..9378    -  CDS            AmpR: β-lactamase; bla; confers resistance to ampicillin, carbenicillin, and related antibiotics
   9379..9483    -  promoter       AmpR promoter: bla
   9586..10174   +  rep_origin     ori: high-copy-number ColE1/pMB1/pBR322/pUC origin of replication
>Addgene plasmid #103873 | pUDP013 | addgene full sequence | sequence record 199239 | Addgene NGS Result
TTTCCTGCGTTATCCCCTGATTCTGTGGATAACCGTGCGGACTATATGTGAAGGCATGGCTATGGCACGG
CAGACATTCCGCCAGATCATCAATAGGCACGACATGGAGGCCCAGAATACCCTCCTTGACAGTCTTGACG
TGCGCAGCTCAGGGGCATGATGTGACTGTCGCCCGTACATTTAGCCCATACATCCCCATGTATAATCATT
TGCATCCATACATTTTGATGGCCGCACGGCGCGAAGCAAAAATTACGGCTCCTCGCTGCAGACCTGCGAG
CAGGGAAACGCTCCCCTCACAGACGCGTTGAATTGTCCCCACGCCGCGCCCCTGTAGAGAAATATAAAAG
GTTAGGATTTGCCACTGAGGTTCTTCTTTCATATACTTCCTTTTAAAATCTTGCTAGGATACAGTTCTCA
CATCACATCCGAACATAAACAAGGATCCATGGGTAAAAAGCCTGAACTCACCGCGACGTCTGTCGAGAAG
TTTCTGATCGAAAAGTTCGACAGCGTGTCCGACCTGATGCAGCTCTCGGAGGGCGAAGAATCTCGTGCTT
TCAGCTTCGATGTAGGAGGGCGTGGATATGTCCTGCGGGTAAATAGCTGCGCCGATGGTTTCTACAAAGA
TCGTTATGTTTATCGGCACTTTGCATCGGCCGCGCTCCCGATTCCGGAAGTGCTTGACATTGGGGAATTT
AGCGAGAGCCTGACCTATTGCATCTCCCGCCGTGCACAGGGTGTCACGTTGCAAGACCTGCCTGAAACCG
AACTGCCCGCTGTTCTGCAACCGGTCGCGGAGGCCATGGATGCGATCGCTGCGGCCGATCTTAGCCAGAC
GAGCGGGTTCGGCCCATTCGGACCGCAAGGAATCGGTCAATACACTACATGGCGTGATTTCATATGCGCG
ATTGCTGATCCCCATGTGTATCACTGGCAAACTGTGATGGACGACACCGTCAGTGCGTCCGTCGCGCAGG
CTCTCGATGAGCTGATGCTTTGGGCCGAGGACTGCCCCGAAGTCCGGCACCTCGTGCACGCGGATTTCGG
CTCCAACAATGTCCTGACGGACAATGGCCGCATAACAGCGGTCATTGACTGGAGCGAGGCGATGTTCGGG
GATTCCCAATACGAGGTCGCCAACATCTTCTTCTGGAGGCCGTGGTTGGCTTGTATGGAGCAGCAGACGC
GCTACTTCGAGCGGAGGCATCCGGAGCTTGCAGGATCGCCGCGGCTCCGGGCGTATATGCTCCGCATTGG
TCTTGACCAACTCTATCAGAGCTTGGTTGACGGCAATTTCGATGATGCAGCTTGGGCGCAGGGTCGATGC
GACGCAATCGTCCGATCCGGAGCCGGGACTGTCGGGCGTACACAAATCGCCCGCAGAAGCGCGGCCGTCT
GGACCGATGGCTGTGTAGAAGTACTCGCCGATAGTGGAAACCGACGCCCCAGCACTCGTCCGAGGGCAAA
GGAATAACTCGAGGACAATAAAAAGATTCTTGTTTTCAAGAACTTGTCATTTGTATAGTTTTTTTATATT
GTAGTTGTTCTATTTTAATCAAATGTTAGCGTGATTTATATTTTTTTTCGCCTCGACATCATCTGCCCAG
ATGCGAAGTTAAGTGCGCAGAAAGTAATATCATGCGTCAATCGTATGTGAATGCTGGTCGCTATACTGGA
GCTCTCGAGAACCCTCACCTTTCGAGAGGACGATGCCCGTGTCTAAATGATTCGACCAGCCTAAGAATGT
TCAACAATCTATAATCAGTCCATAGTCAACAAGAGCCCTCAAAGTTGATATCGTTTAGTGATCTCCCTCG
AGATGAGCGGAGGATGGTTGCTTTTTGGGGAGCCCTAAGTGGTACGTGCGGCGAGCGGGATGTTTCCCCA
TTAGGCAAAGGACGACCGGGTAACCCCTCGAGAAAAAAAATTTTTCGCCGCTAATCTGGTGTTATATAAA
GCTCCCCCTGCTCCTGGAATTTTTTTCCTTGTCAACTCACACCGGAAATCAAGGCATTTCATTCTGAGTA
GTTCTTAAAAACATAATCAACAATGGATTATAAAGATGACGATGACAAACCTCCAAAAAAGAAGAGAAAG
GTCGATAAGAAATACTCAATAGGCTTAGATATCGGCACAAATAGCGTCGGATGGGCGGTGATCACTGATG
AATATAAGGTTCCGTCTAAAAAGTTCAAGGTTCTGGGAAATACAGACCGCCACAGTATCAAAAAAAATCT
TATAGGGGCTCTTTTATTTGACAGTGGAGAGACAGCGGAAGCGACTCGTCTCAAACGGACAGCTCGTAGA
AGGTATACACGTCGGAAGAATCGTATTTGTTATCTACAGGAGATTTTTTCAAATGAGATGGCGAAAGTAG
ATGATAGTTTCTTTCATCGACTTGAAGAGTCTTTTTTGGTGGAAGAAGACAAGAAGCATGAACGTCATCC
TATTTTTGGAAATATAGTAGATGAAGTTGCTTATCATGAGAAATATCCAACTATCTATCATCTGCGAAAA
AAATTGGTAGATTCTACTTATAAAGCGGATTTGCGCTTAATCTATTTGGCCTTAGCGCATATGATTAAGT
TTCGTGGTCATTTTTTGATTGAGGGAGATTTAAATCCTGATAATAGTGATGTGGACAAACTATTTATCCA
GTTGGTACAAACCTACAATCAATTATTTGAAGAAAACCCTATTAACGCAAGTGGAGTAGATGCTAAAGCG
ATTCTTTCTGCACGATTGAGTAAATCAAGACGATTAGAAAATCTCATTGCTCAGCTCCCCGGTGAGAAGA
AAAATGGCTTATTTGGGAATCTCATTGCTTTGTCATTGGGTTTGACCCCTAATTTTAAATCAAATTTTGA
TTTGGCAGAAGATGCTAAATTACAGCTTTCAAAAGATACTTACGATGATGATTTAGATAATTTATTGGCG
CAAATTGGAGATCAATATGCTGATTTGTTTTTGGCAGCTAAGAATTTATCAGATGCTATTTTACTTTCAG
ATATCCTAAGAGTAAATACTGAAATAACTAAGGCTCCCCTATCAGCTTCAATGATTAAACGCTACGATGA
ACATCATCAAGACTTGACTCTTTTAAAAGCTTTAGTTCGACAACAACTTCCAGAAAAGTATAAAGAAATC
TTTTTTGATCAATCAAAAAACGGATATGCAGGTTATATTGATGGGGGAGCTAGCCAAGAAGAATTTTATA
AATTTATCAAACCAATTTTAGAAAAAATGGATGGTACTGAGGAATTATTGGTGAAACTAAATCGTGAAGA
TTTGCTGCGCAAGCAACGGACCTTTGACAACGGCTCTATTACCCATCAAATTCACTTGGGTGAGCTGCAT
GCTATTTTGAGAAGACAAGAAGACTTTTATCCATTTTTAAAAGACAATCGTGAGAAGATTGAAAAAATCT
TGACTTTTCGAATTCCTTATTATGTTGGTCCATTGGCGCGTGGCAATAGTCGTTTTGCATGGATGACTCG
GAAGTCTGAAGAAACAATTACCCCATGGAATTTTGAAGAAGTTGTCGATAAAGGTGCTTCAGCTCAATCA
TTTATTGAACGCATGACAAACTTTGATAAAAATCTTCCAAATGAAAAAGTACTACCAAAACATAGTTTGC
TTTATGAGTATTTTACGGTTTATAACGAATTGACAAAGGTCAAATATGTTACTGAAGGAATGCGAAAACC
AGCATTTCTTTCAGGTGAACAGAAGAAAGCCATTGTTGATTTACTCTTCAAAACAAATCGAAAAGTAACC
GTTAAGCAATTAAAAGAAGATTATTTCAAAAAAATAGAATGTTTTGATAGTGTTGAAATTTCAGGAGTTG
AAGATAGATTTAATGCTTCATTAGGTACCTACCATGATTTGCTAAAAATTATTAAAGATAAAGATTTTTT
GGATAATGAAGAAAATGAAGATATCTTAGAGGATATTGTTTTAACATTGACCTTATTTGAAGATAGGGAG
ATGATTGAGGAAAGACTTAAAACATATGCTCACCTCTTTGATGATAAGGTGATGAAACAGCTTAAACGTC
GCCGTTATACTGGTTGGGGACGTTTGTCTCGAAAATTGATTAATGGTATTAGGGATAAGCAATCTGGCAA
AACAATATTAGATTTTTTGAAATCAGATGGTTTTGCCAATCGCAATTTTATGCAGCTGATCCATGATGAT
AGTTTGACATTTAAAGAAGACATTCAAAAAGCACAAGTGTCTGGACAAGGCGATAGTTTACATGAACATA
TTGCAAATTTAGCTGGTAGCCCTGCTATTAAAAAAGGTATTTTACAGACTGTAAAAGTTGTTGATGAATT
GGTCAAAGTAATGGGGCGGCATAAGCCAGAAAATATCGTTATTGAAATGGCACGTGAAAATCAGACAACT
CAAAAGGGCCAGAAAAATTCGCGAGAGCGTATGAAACGAATCGAAGAAGGTATCAAAGAATTAGGAAGTC
AGATTCTTAAAGAGCATCCTGTTGAAAATACTCAATTGCAAAATGAAAAGCTCTATCTCTATTATCTCCA
AAATGGAAGAGACATGTATGTGGACCAAGAATTAGATATTAATCGTTTAAGTGATTATGATGTCGATCAC
ATTGTTCCACAAAGTTTCCTTAAAGACGATTCAATAGACAATAAGGTCTTAACGCGTTCTGATAAAAATC
GTGGTAAATCGGATAACGTTCCAAGTGAAGAAGTAGTCAAAAAGATGAAAAACTATTGGAGACAACTTCT
AAACGCCAAGTTAATCACTCAACGTAAGTTTGATAATTTAACGAAAGCTGAACGTGGAGGTTTGAGTGAA
CTTGATAAAGCTGGTTTTATCAAACGCCAATTGGTTGAAACTCGCCAAATCACTAAGCATGTGGCACAAA
TTTTGGATAGTCGCATGAATACTAAATACGATGAAAATGATAAACTTATTCGAGAGGTTAAAGTGATTAC
CTTAAAATCTAAATTAGTTTCTGACTTCCGAAAAGATTTCCAATTCTATAAAGTACGTGAGATTAACAAT
TACCATCATGCCCATGATGCGTATCTAAATGCCGTCGTTGGAACTGCTTTGATTAAGAAATATCCAAAAC
TTGAATCGGAGTTTGTCTATGGTGATTATAAAGTTTATGATGTTCGTAAAATGATTGCTAAGTCTGAGCA
AGAAATAGGCAAAGCAACCGCAAAATATTTCTTTTACTCTAATATCATGAACTTCTTCAAAACAGAAATT
ACACTTGCAAATGGAGAGATTCGCAAACGCCCTCTAATCGAAACTAATGGGGAAACTGGAGAAATTGTCT
GGGATAAAGGGCGAGATTTTGCCACAGTGCGCAAAGTATTGTCCATGCCCCAAGTCAATATTGTCAAGAA
AACAGAAGTACAGACAGGCGGATTCTCCAAGGAGTCAATTTTACCAAAAAGAAATTCGGACAAGCTTATT
GCTCGTAAAAAAGACTGGGATCCAAAAAAATATGGTGGTTTTGATAGTCCAACGGTAGCTTATTCAGTCC
TAGTGGTTGCTAAGGTGGAAAAAGGGAAATCGAAGAAGTTAAAATCCGTTAAAGAGTTACTAGGGATCAC
AATTATGGAAAGAAGTTCCTTTGAAAAAAATCCGATTGACTTTTTAGAAGCTAAAGGATATAAGGAAGTT
AAAAAAGACTTAATCATTAAACTACCTAAATATAGTCTTTTTGAGTTAGAAAACGGTCGTAAACGGATGC
TGGCTAGTGCCGGAGAATTACAAAAAGGAAATGAGCTGGCTCTGCCAAGCAAATATGTGAATTTTTTATA
TTTAGCTAGTCATTATGAAAAGTTGAAGGGTAGTCCAGAAGATAACGAACAAAAACAATTGTTTGTGGAG
CAGCATAAGCATTATTTAGATGAGATTATTGAGCAAATCAGTGAATTTTCTAAGCGTGTTATTTTAGCAG
ATGCCAATTTAGATAAAGTTCTTAGTGCATATAACAAACATAGAGACAAACCAATACGTGAACAAGCAGA
AAATATTATTCATTTATTTACGTTGACGAATCTTGGAGCTCCCGCTGCTTTTAAATATTTTGATACAACA
ATTGATCGTAAACGATATACGTCTACAAAAGAAGTTTTAGATGCCACTCTTATCCATCAATCCATCACTG
GTCTTTATGAAACACGCATTGATTTGAGTCAGCTAGGAGGTGACCCTCCAAAAAAGAAGAGAAAGGTCTG
AGCGGTTTTGTATAACTAAATAATATTGGAAACTAAATACGAATACCCAAATTTTTTATCTAAATTTTGC
CGAAAGATTAAAATCTGCAGAGATATCCGAAACAGGTAAATGGATGTTTCAATCCCTGTAGTCAGTCAGG
AACCCATATTATATTACAGTATTAGTCGCCGCTTAGGCACGCCTTTAATTAGCAAAATCAAACCTTAAGT
GCATATGCCGTATAAGGGAAACTCAAAGAACTGGCATCGCAAAAATGAAAACATACGTTGAAACTACGGC
AAAGGATTGGTCAGATCGCTTCATACAGGGAAAGTTCGGCATCAACATCTTTGGATAATATCAGAATGAG
AAAGAACAGATACGCAGTACGTTTTTTGGTGAGCTCTTTGCACTTCTTTAGTTCTTTCCATCAATATCAG
TTTTTTAAACTTTTAGGACTAAAAGTGATGTTTAACTTCAAAATGTTTAAAATTTTGTTCTTCCCGACGT
TCATTAAGAATACTAATACACTTTAATAATTATTTTAATATTTTGTTCTAAATAATGACTTTTAATTAAA
AAAGATAAAATATAAAAACATCATAATAACTCACCAGAGGTTAAGAACAAAAAAACAAATTAGATATCTG
CTAATCCAATATAGTTAAATCAATCTTTCCTTGGTATAATGGGTATATTACATATATTTCAAGGACCGAC
ACTCCTACCAAATATCTAAAATTTACCATATTAACATAACATGTATATAAACGTCAAATCATAATCAGCA
CTAACGTCTCACGGATCGTATATGCCGTAGCGACAATCTAAGAACTATGCGAGGACACGCTAGGGCCAAG
GCAAAAAGATTCCTTGATTACGTAAGGGAGTTAGAATCATTTTGAATAAAAAACACGCTTTTTCAGTTCG
AGTTTATCATTATCAATACTGCCATTTCAAAGAATACGTAAATAATTAATAGTAGTGATTTTCCTAACTT
TATTTAGTCAAAAAATTAGCCTTTTAATTCTGCTGTAACCCGTACATGCCCAAAATAGGGGGCGGGTTAC
ACAGAATATATAACATCGTAGGTGTCTGGGTGAACAGTTTATTCCTGGCATCCACTAAATATAATGGAGC
CCGCTTTTTAAGCTGGCATCCAGAAAAAAAAAGAATCCCAGCACCAAAATATTGTTTTCTTCACCAACCA
TCAGTTCATAGGTCCATTCTCTTAGCGCAACTACAGAGAACAGGGGCACAAACAGGCAAAAAACGGGCAC
AACCTCAATGGAGTGATGCAACCTGCCTGGAGTAAATGATGACACAAGGCAATTGACCCACGCATGTATC
TATCTCATTTTCTTACACCTTCTATTACCTTCTGCTCTCTCTGATTTGGAAAAAGCTGAAAAAAAAGGTT
GAAACCAGTTCCCTGAAATTATTCCCCTACTTGACTAATAAGTATATAAAGACGGTAGGTATTGATTGTA
ATTCTGTAAATCTATTTCTTAAACTTCTTAAATTCTACTTTTATAGTTAGTCTTTTTTTTAGTTTTAAAA
CACCAAGAACTTAGTTTCGAATAAACACACATAAACAAACAAATTCCAGCTGATGAGTCCGTGAGGACGA
AACGAGTAAGCTCGTCCTGGAATTGATCTGCTTGGCGTTTTAGAGCTAGAAATAGCAAGTTAAAATAAGG
CTAGTCCGTTATCAACTTGAAAAAGTGGCACCGAGTCGGTGCTTTTGGCCGGCATGGTCCCAGCCTCCTC
GCTGGCGCCGGCTGGGCAACATGCTTCGGCATGGCGAATGGGACACAGGCCCCTTTTCCTTTGTCGATAT
CATGTAATTAGTTATGTCACGCTTACATTCACGCCCTCCCCCCACATCCGCTCTAACCGAAAAGGAAGGA
GTTAGACAACCTGAAGTCTAGGTCCCTATTTATTTTTTTATAGTTATGTTAGTATTAAGAACGTTATTTA
TATTTCAAATTTTTCTTTTTTTTCTGTACAAACGCGTGTACGCATGTAACATTATACTGAAAACCTTGCT
TGAGAAGGTTTTGGGACAAGCTTACGTCTCACGGATCGTATATGCCGTAGCGACAATCTAAGAACTATGC
GAGGACACGCTAGCAGCGGTATTCACGTAGACGGATAGGTATAGCCAGACATCAGCAGCATACTTCGGGA
ACCGTAGGCCACCGAGCGGCCGCGATTATCAAAAAGGATCTTCACCTAGATCCTTTTAAATTAAAAATGA
AGTTTTAAATCAATCTAAAGTATATATGAGTAAACTTGGTCTGACAGTTACCAATGCTTAATCAGTGAGG
CACCTATCTCAGCGATCTGTCTATTTCGTTCATCCATAGTTGCCTGACTCCCCGTCGTGTAGATAACTAC
GATACGGGAGGGCTTACCATCTGGCCCCAGTGCTGCAATGATACCGCGGGACCCACGCTCACCGGCTCCA
GATTTATCAGCAATAAACCAGCCAGCCGGAAGGGCCGAGCGCAGAAGTGGTCCTGCAACTTTATCCGCCT
CCATCCAGTCTATTAATTGTTGCCGGGAAGCTAGAGTAAGTAGTTCGCCAGTTAATAGTTTGCGCAACGT
TGTTGCCATTGCTACAGGCATCGTGGTGTCACGCTCGTCGTTTGGTATGGCTTCATTCAGCTCCGGTTCC
CAACGATCAAGGCGAGTTACATGATCCCCCATGTTGTGCAAAAAAGCGGTTAGCTCCTTCGGTCCTCCGA
TCGTTGTCAGAAGTAAGTTGGCCGCAGTGTTATCACTCATGGTTATGGCAGCACTGCATAATTCTCTTAC
TGTCATGCCATCCGTAAGATGCTTTTCTGTGACTGGTGAGTACTCAACCAAGTCATTCTGAGAATAGTGT
ATGCGGCGACCGAGTTGCTCTTGCCCGGCGTCAATACGGGATAATACCGCGCCACATAGCAGAACTTTAA
AAGTGCTCATCATTGGAAAACGTTCTTCGGGGCGAAAACTCTCAAGGATCTTACCGCTGTTGAGATCCAG
TTCGATGTAACCCACTCGTGCACCCAACTGATCTTCAGCATCTTTTACTTTCACCAGCGTTTCTGGGTGA
GCAAAAACAGGAAGGCAAAATGCCGCAAAAAAGGGAATAAGGGCGACACGGAAATGTTGAATACTCATAC
TCTTCCTTTTTCAATATTATTGAAGCATTTATCAGGGTTATTGTCTCATGAGCGGATACATATTTGAATG
TATTTAGAAAAATAAACAAATAGGGGTTCCGCGCACATTTCCCCGAAAAGTGCCACCTGTCATGACCAAA
ATCCCTTAACGTGAGTTTTCGTTCCACTGAGCGTCAGACCCCGTAGAAAAGATCAAAGGATCTTCTTGAG
ATCCTTTTTTTCTGCGCGTAATCTGCTGCTTGCAAACAAAAAAACCACCGCTACCAGCGGTGGTTTGTTT
GCCGGATCAAGAGCTACCAACTCTTTTTCCGAAGGTAACTGGCTTCAGCAGAGCGCAGATACCAAATACT
GTTCTTCTAGTGTAGCCGTAGTTAGGCCACCACTTCAAGAACTCTGTAGCACCGCCTACATACCTCGCTC
TGCTAATCCTGTTACCAGTGGCTGCTGCCAGTGGCGATAAGTCGTGTCTTACCGGGTTGGACTCAAGACG
ATAGTTACCGGATAAGGCGCAGCGGTCGGGCTGAACGGGGGGTTCGTGCACACAGCCCAGCTTGGAGCGA
ACGACCTACACCGAACTGAGATACCTACAGCGTGAGCTATGAGAAAGCGCCACGCTTCCCGAAGGGAGAA
AGGCGGACAGGTATCCGGTAAGCGGCAGGGTCGGAACAGGAGAGCGCACGAGGGAGCTTCCAGGGGGAAA
CGCCTGGTATCTTTATAGTCCTGTCGGGTTTCGCCACCTCTGACTTGAGCGTCGATTTTTGTGATGCTCG
TCAGGGGGGCGGAGCCTATGGAAAAACGCCAGCAACGCGGCCTTTTTACGGTTCCTGGCCTTTTGCTGGC
CTTTTGCTCACATGTTC
