>Addgene plasmid #103873 | pUDP013 | depositor partial sequence | sequence record 196865 | HH-gRNA-HDV targetting ADE2 from Ogataea (para)polymorpha
CAAATTCCAGCTGATGAGTCCGTGAGGACGAAACGAGTAAGCTCGTCCTGGAATTGATCTGCTTGGCGTT
TTAGAGCTAGAAATAGCAAGTTAAAATAAGGCTAGTCCGTTATCAACTTGAAAAAGTGGCACCGAGTCGG
TGCTTTTGGCCGGCATGGTCCCAGCCTCCTCGCTGGCGCCGGCTGGGCAACATGCTTCGGCATGGCGAAT
GGGAC
